Addgene plasmid #66260: CXCR2-Tango
Purpose: Expression of G protein-coupled receptors for PRESTO-Tango: parallel receptorome expression and screening via transcriptional output, with transcriptional activation following arrestin translocation
Depositing lab: Bryan Roth. Depositing organization: University of North Carolina at Chapel Hill. Publication: PRESTO-Tango as an open-source resource for interrogation of the druggable human GPCRome. Kroeze WK, Sassano MF, Huang XP, Lansu K, McCorvy JD, Giguere PM, Sciaky N, Roth BL. Nat Struct Mol Biol. 2015 May;22(5):362-9. doi: 10.1038/nsmb.3014. Epub 2015 Apr 20. PubMed 25895059.
Backbone
  Vector backbone: empty Tango
  Backbone size w/o insert (bp): 6632
  Vector type: Mammalian Expression
  Selectable markers: Neomycin (select with G418)
Growth in bacteria
  Bacterial resistance: Ampicillin, 100 μg/mL
  Growth temperature: 37°C
  Growth strain: DH5alpha
  Copy number: High Copy
Gene/Insert
  Gene/Insert name: CXCR2
  Species: H. sapiens (human)
  Insert size (bp): 1079
  Entrez Gene: CXCR2 (a.k.a. CD182, CDw128b, CMKAR2, IL8R2, IL8RA, IL8RB, WHIMS2)
  Promoter: CMV
  Tag / fusion protein: FLAG (N terminal on backbone)
  Cloning method: Restriction Enzyme; 5′ cloning site NotI (not destroyed); 3′ cloning site XhoI (unknown if destroyed)
  Sequencing primers: 5′ CMV-F; 3′ Tet-R
Terms and licenses: Academic/Nonprofit Terms; Industry Terms: Not Available to Industry
Depositor comments: Please note: Most of the PRESTO-Tango vectors do not contain the XhoI cut site downstream of the tTA sequence and instead carry an XbaI site. If you need to perform an XhoI digest we recommend sequencing with a forward primer at the C-terminus of tTA to determine which of the two sites is present. Suggested primer: 5-gagctccacttagacggcgagg-3. Original backbone was pcDNA3.1(+). These plasmids were generated as part of the Illuminating the Druggable Genome (IDG) program sponsored by the NIH Common Fund. The goal of this program is to identify, gather, and distribute information and resources for proteins that currently are not well-studied yet belong to commonly drug-targeted protein families: protein kinases, non-olfactory G-protein coupled receptors (GPCRs), and ion channels. The IDG program is designed to develop fundamental research tools for understudied proteins, elucidate their function, and disseminate the IDG-related resources and data to the greater scientific community.
How to cite: CXCR2-Tango was a gift from Bryan Roth (Addgene plasmid # 66260 ; http://n2t.net/addgene:66260 ; RRID:Addgene_66260)
