[The description below was written by a language model from this plasmid's Addgene catalogue record.]
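Description:
CXCR2-Tango is a mammalian expression plasmid from the PRESTO-Tango collection, a set of constructs built to screen G protein-coupled receptors in parallel by converting arrestin recruitment into a transcriptional readout. It is built on the "empty Tango" backbone, which the record says was derived from pcDNA3.1(+). It is maintained in E. coli as a high-copy plasmid under ampicillin selection, and it carries a neomycin resistance marker so that transfected mammalian cells can be selected with G418.

The insert is the human chemokine receptor CXCR2 (also known as IL8RB or CD182), about 1.1 kb, cloned by restriction digestion with NotI at the 5′ end and expressed from the CMV promoter. The backbone supplies an N-terminal FLAG tag, which is useful for detecting the receptor. The depositor comments and the choice of sequencing primers indicate that a tTA (tetracycline transactivator) sequence lies downstream of the receptor. This fits the stated assay principle, in which arrestin translocation to the activated receptor leads to transcriptional activation. The catalogue fields do not itemise the other elements of the Tango module, such as linker or protease-cleavage sequences, and no feature table is provided, so the exact architecture cannot be confirmed here. The depositor also notes that the site downstream of tTA is XbaI rather than XhoI in most vectors of this series, so the 3′ site should be checked before planning digests.

The construct is intended for measuring ligand-induced CXCR2 activation through arrestin recruitment, either alone or as part of receptorome-wide screens. It was produced under a program that develops research tools for understudied druggable protein families.
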