>Addgene plasmid #66260 | CXCR2-Tango | depositor partial sequence | sequence record 113133 | empty Tango
GACGGATCGGGAGATCTCCCGATCCCCTATGGTGCACTCTCAGTACAATCTGCTCTGATGCCGCATAGTT
AAGCCAGTATCTGCTCCCTGCTTGTGTGTTGGAGGTCGCTGAGTAGTGCGCGAGCAAAATTTAAGCTACA
ACAAGGCAAGGCTTGACCGACAATTGCATGAAGAATCTGCTTAGGGTTAGGCGTTTTGCGCTGCTTCGCG
ATGTACGGGCCAGATATACGCGTTGACATTGATTATTGACTAGTTATTAATAGTAATCAATTACGGGGTC
ATTAGTTCATAGCCCATATATGGAGTTCCGCGTTACATAACTTACGGTAAATGGCCCGCCTGGCTGACCG
CCCAACGACCCCCGCCCATTGACGTCAATAATGACGTATGTTCCCATAGTAACGCCAATAGGGACTTTCC
ATTGACGTCAATGGGTGGAGTATTTACGGTAAACTGCCCACTTGGCAGTACATCAAGTGTATCATATGCC
AAGTACGCCCCCTATTGACGTCAATGACGGTAAATGGCCCGCCTGGCATTATGCCCAGTACATGACCTTA
TGGGACTTTCCTACTTGGCAGTACATCTACGTATTAGTCATCGCTATTACCATGGTGATGCGGTTTTGGC
AGTACATCAATGGGCGTGGATAGCGGTTTGACTCACGGGGATTTCCAAGTCTCCACCCCATTGACGTCAA
TGGGAGTTTGTTTTGGCACCAAAATCAACGGGACTTTCCAAAATGTCGTAACAACTCCGCCCCATTGACG
CAAATGGGCGGTAGGCGTGTACGGTGGGAGGTCTATATAAGCAGAGCTCTCTGGCTAACTAGAGAACCCA
CTGCTTACTGGCTTATCGAAATTAATACGACTCACTATAGGGAGACCCAAGCTGGCTAGCGTTTAAACTT
AAGCTTGGTACCGAGCTCGGATCCACTAGTCCAGTGTGGTGGAATTCTGCAGATATCCAGCACAGTGGCG
GCCGCGCCACCATGAAGACGATCATCGCCCTGAGCTACATCTTCTGCCTGGTATTCGCCGACTACAAGGA
CGATGATGACGCCAGCATCGATACCGGTGGACGCACCCCACCCAGCCTGGGTCCCCAAGATGAGTCCTGC
ACCACCGCCAGCTCCTCCCTGGCCAAGGACACTTCATCGACCGGTGAGAACCTGTACTTCCAGCTAAGAT
TAGATAAAAGTAAAGTGATTAACAGCGCATTAGAGCTGCTTAATGAGGTCGGAATCGAAGGTTTAACAAC
CCGTAAACTCGCCCAGAAGCTAGGTGTAGAGCAGCCTACATTGTATTGGCATGTAAAAAATAAGCGGGCT
TTGCTCGACGCCTTAGCCATTGAGATGTTAGATAGGCACCATACTCACTTTTGCCCTTTAGAAGGGGAAA
GCTGGCAAGATTTTTTACGTAATAACGCTAAAAGTTTTAGATGTGCTTTACTAAGTCATCGCGATGGAGC
AAAAGTACATTTAGGTACACGGCCTACAGAAAAACAGTATGAAACTCTCGAAAATCAATTAGCCTTTTTA
TGCCAACAAGGTTTTTCACTAGAGAATGCATTATATGCACTCAGCGCTGTGGGGCATTTTACTTTAGGTT
GCGTATTGGAAGATCAAGAGCATCAAGTCGCTAAAGAAGAAAGGGAAACACCTACTACTGATAGTATGCC
GCCATTATTACGACAAGCTATCGAATTATTTGATCACCAAGGTGCAGAGCCAGCCTTCTTATTCGGCCTT
GAATTGATCATATGCGGATTAGAAAAACAACTTAAATGTGAAAGTGGGTCCGCGTACAGCCGCGCGCGTA
CGAAAAACAATTACGGGTCTACCATCGAGGGCCTGCTCGATCTCCCGGACGACGACGCCCCCGAAGAGGC
GGGGCTGGCGGCTCCGCGCCTGTCCTTTCTCCCCGCGGGACACACGCGCAGACTGTCGACGGCCCCCCCG
ACCGATGTCAGCCTGGGGGACGAGCTCCACTTAGACGGCGAGGACGTGGCGATGGCGCATGCCGACGCGC
TAGACGATTTCGATCTGGACATGTTGGGGGACGGGGATTCCCCGGGTCCGGGATTTACCCCCCACGACTC
CGCCCCCTACGGCGCTCTGGATATGGCCGACTTCGAGTTTGAGCAGATGTTTACCGATGCCCTTGGAATT
GACGAGTACGGTGGGTAGCTCGAGTCTAGAGGGCCCGTTTAAACCCGCTGATCAGCCTCGACTGTGCCTT
CTAGTTGCCAGCCATCTGTTGTTTGCCCCTCCCCCGTGCCTTCCTTGACCCTGGAAGGTGCCACTCCCAC
TGTCCTTTCCTAATAAAATGAGGAAATTGCATCGCATTGTCTGAGTAGGTGTCATTCTATTCTGGGGGGT
GGGGTGGGGCAGGACAGCAAGGGGGAGGATTGGGAAGACAATAGCAGGCATGCTGGGGATGCGGTGGGCT
CTATGGCTTCTGAGGCGGAAAGAACCAGCTGGGGCTCTAGGGGGTATCCCC
[124 nt withheld, positions 2502-2625]
C
[91 nt withheld, positions 2627-2717]
A
[49 nt withheld, positions 2719-2767]
CCTTTGACGTTGGAGTCCACGTTCTTT
[37 nt withheld, positions 2795-2831]
ACCCTATCTCGGTCTATTCTTTTGATTTATAAGGGATTTTGCCGATTTCGGCCTATTGGTTAAAAAATGA
GCTGATTTAACAAAAATTTAACGCGAATTAATTCTGTGGAATGTGTGTCAGTTAGGGTGTGGAAAGTCCC
CAGGCTCCCCAGCAGGCAGAAGTATGCAAAGCATGCATCTCAATTAGTCAGCAACCAGGTGTGGAAAGTC
CCCAGGCTCCCCAGCAGGCAGAAGTATGCAAAGCATGCATCTCAATTAGTCAGCAACCATAGTCCCGCCC
CTAACTCCGCCCATCCCGCCCCTAACTCCGCCCAGTTCCGCCCATTCTCCGCCCCATGGCTGACTAATTT
TTTTTATTTATGCAGAGGCCGAGGCCGCCTCTGCCTCTGAGCTATTCCAGAAGTAGTGAGGAGGCTTTTT
TGGAGGCCTAGGCTTTTGCAAAAAGCTCCCGGGAGCTTGTATATCCATTTTCGGATCTGATCAAGAGACA
GGATGAGGATCGTTTCGCATGATTGAACAAGATGGATTGCACGCAGGTTCTCCGGCCGCTTGGGTGGAGA
GGCTATTCGGCTATGACTGGGCACAACAGACAATCGGCTGCTCTGATGCCGCCGTGTTCCGGCTGTCAGC
GCAGGGGCGCCCGGTTCTTTTTGTCAAGACCGACCTGTCCGGTGCCCTGAATGAACTGCAGGACGAGGCA
GCGCGGCTATCGTGGCTGGCCACGACGGGCGTTCCTTGCGCAGCTGTGCTCGACGTTGTCACTGAAGCGG
GAAGGGACTGGCTGCTATTGGGCGAAGTGCCGGGGCAGGATCTCCTGTCATCTCACCTTGCTCCTGCCGA
GAAAGTATCCATCATGGCTGATGCAATGCGGCGGCTGCATACGCTTGATCCGGCTACCTGCCCATTCGAC
CACCAAGCGAAACATCGCATCGAGCGAGCACGTACTCGGATGGAAGCCGGTCTTGTCGATCAGGATGATC
TGGACGAAGAGCATCAGGGGCTCGCGCCAGCCGAACTGTTCGCCAGGCTCAAGGCGCGCATGCCCGACGG
CGAGGATCTCGTCGTGACCCATGGCGATGCCTGCTTGCCGAATATCATGGTGGAAAATGGCCGCTTTTCT
GGATTCATCGACTGTGGCCGGCTGGGTGTGGCGGACCGCTATCAGGACATAGCGTTGGCTACCCGTGATA
TTGCTGAAGAGCTTGGCGGCGAATGGGCTGACCGCTTCCTCGTGCTTTACGGTATCGCCGCTCCCGATTC
GCAGCGCATCGCCTTCTATCGCCTTCTTGACGAGTTCTTCTGAGCGGGACTCTGGGGTTCGAAATGACCG
ACCAAGCGACGCCCAACCTGCCATCACGAGATTTCGATTCCACCGCCGCCTTCTATGAAAGGTTGGGCTT
CGGAATCGTTTTCCGGGACGCCGGCTGGATGATCCTCCAGCGCGGGGATCTCATGCTGGAGTTCTTCGCC
CACCCCAACTTGTTTATTGCAGCTTATAATGGTTACAAATAAAGCAATAGCATCACAAATTTCACAAATA
AAGCATTTTTTTCACTGCATTCTAGTTGTGGTTTGTCCAAACTCATCAATGTATCTTATCATGTCTGTAT
ACCGTCGACCTCTAGCTAGAGCTTGGCGTAATCATGGTCATAGCTGTTTCCTGTGTGAAATTGTTATCCG
CTCACAATTCCACACAACATACGAGCCGGAAGCATAAAGTGTAAAGCCTGGGGTGCCTAATGAGTGAGCT
AACTCACATTAATTGCGTTGCGCTCACTGCCCGCTTTCCAGTCGGGAAACCTGTCGTGCCAGCTGCATTA
ATGAATCGGCCAACGCGCGGGGAGAGGCGGTTTGCGTATTGGGCGCTCTTCCGCTTCCTCGCTCACTGAC
TCGCTGCGCTCGGTCGTTCGGCTGCGGCGAGCGGTATCAGCTCACTCAAAGGCGGTAATACGGTTATCCA
CAGAATCAGGGGATAACGCAGGAAAGAACATGTGAGCAAAAGGCCAGCAAAAGGCCAGGAACCGTAAAAA
GGCCGCGTTGCTGGCGTTTTTCCATAGGCTCCGCCCCCCTGACGAGCATCACAAAAATCGACGCTCAAGT
CAGAGGTGGCGAAACCCGACAGGACTATAAAGATACCAGGCGTTTCCCCCTGGAAGCTCCCTCGTGCGCT
CTCCTGTTCCGACCCTGCCGCTTACCGGATACCTGTCCGCCTTTCTCCCTTCGGGAAGCGTGGCGCTTTC
TCATAGCTCACGCTGTAGGTATCTCAGTTCGGTGTAGGTCGTTCGCTCCAAGCTGGGCTGTGTGCACGAA
CCCCCCGTTCAGCCCGACCGCTGCGCCTTATCCGGTAACTATCGTCTTGAGTCCAACCCGGTAAGACACG
ACTTATCGCCACTGGCAGCAGCCACTGGTAACAGGATTAGCAGAGCGAGGTATGTAGGCGGTGCTACAGA
GTTCTTGAAGTGGTGGCCTAACTACGGCTACACTAGAAGAACAGTATTTGGTATCTGCGCTCTGCTGAAG
CCAGTTACCTTCGGAAAAAGAGTTGGTAGCTCTTGATCCGGCAAACAAACCACCGCTGGTAGCGGTTTTT
TTGTTTGCAAGCAGCAGATTACGCGCAGAAAAAAAGGATCTCAAGAAGATCCTTTGATCTTTTCTACGGG
GTCTGACGCTCAGTGGAACGAAAACTCACGTTAAGGGATTTTGGTCATGAGATTATCAAAAAGGATCTTC
ACCTAGATCCTTTTAAATTAAAAATGAAGTTTTAAATCAATCTAAAGTATATATGAGTAAACTTGGTCTG
ACAGTTACCAATGCTTAATCAGTGAGGCACCTATCTCAGCGATCTGTCTATTTCGTTCATCCATAGTTGC
CTGACTCCCCGTCGTGTAGATAACTACGATACGGGAGGGCTTACCATCTGGCCCCAGTGCTGCAATGATA
CCGCGAGACCCACGCTCACCGGCTCCAGATTTATCAGCAATAAACCAGCCAGCCGGAAGGGCCGAGCGCA
GAAGTGGTCCTGCAACTTTATCCGCCTCCATCCAGTCTATTAATTGTTGCCGGGAAGCTAGAGTAAGTAG
TTCGCCAGTTAATAGTTTGCGCAACGTTGTTGCCATTGCTACAGGCATCGTGGTGTCACGCTCGTCGTTT
GGTATGGCTTCATTCAGCTCCGGTTCCCAACGATCAAGGCGAGTTACATGATCCCCCATGTTGTGCAAAA
AAGCGGTTAGCTCCTTCGGTCCTCCGATCGTTGTCAGAAGTAAGTTGGCCGCAGTGTTATCACTCATGGT
TATGGCAGCACTGCATAATTCTCTTACTGTCATGCCATCCGTAAGATGCTTTTCTGTGACTGGTGAGTAC
TCAACCAAGTCATTCTGAGAATAGTGTATGCGGCGACCGAGTTGCTCTTGCCCGGCGTCAATACGGGATA
ATACCGCGCCACATAGCAGAACTTTAAAAGTGCTCATCATTGGAAAACGTTCTTCGGGGCGAAAACTCTC
AAGGATCTTACCGCTGTTGAGATCCAGTTCGATGTAACCCACTCGTGCACCCAACTGATCTTCAGCATCT
TTTACTTTCACCAGCGTTTCTGGGTGAGCAAAAACAGGAAGGCAAAATGCCGCAAAAAAGGGAATAAGGG
CGACACGGAAATGTTGAATACTCATACTCTTCCTTTTTCAATATTATTGAAGCATTTATCAGGGTTATTG
TCTCATGAGCGGATACATATTTGAATGTATTTAGAAAAATAAACAAATAGGGGTTCCGCGCACATTTCCC
CGAAAAGTGCCACCTGACGTC
