>Addgene plasmid #66260 | CXCR2-Tango | depositor partial sequence | sequence record 113134 | CXCR2
ATGGAGGACTTCAACATGGAGTCAGACTCCTTCGAAGACTTCTGGAAAGGTGAGGACCTGTCAAACTATT
CTTATAGTAGCACACTCCCTCCATTTCTTTTGGACGCTGCACCCTGCGAGCCAGAATCCCTGGAGATTAA
TAAGTACTTTGTGGTTATCATATACGCACTCGTGTTTTTGCTGTCACTGCTCGGGAACAGCCTTGTCATG
CTTGTGATTCTCTACTCTCGGGTGGGCCGGTCAGTTACCGATGTGTATCTTCTGAACCTGGCACTTGCGG
ATTTGCTCTTCGCTCTCACTCTCCCCATCTGGGCAGCCTCCAAGGTTAACGGCTGGATCTTTGGCACCTT
CCTTTGCAAGGTCGTCTCACTGCTGAAAGAAGTGAATTTCTACTCAGGCATTCTGCTGCTTGCCTGCATC
AGCGTGGACAGATATCTGGCGATCGTGCACGCCACACGGACACTGACTCAAAAGAGGTATCTCGTGAAAT
TCATATGCCTTTCCATTTGGGGGCTGTCACTGCTGCTCGCCTTGCCTGTCTTGTTGTTTAGACGGACCGT
ATATAGCTCCAATGTGAGCCCCGCATGCTATGAGGATATGGGCAATAATACAGCCAACTGGCGAATGCTG
CTCAGAATCCTGCCCCAGTCATTCGGATTTATCGTTCCCCTGCTCATTATGCTTTTCTGTTACGGGTTTA
CTCTGCGGACCCTTTTCAAAGCTCATATGGGCCAGAAGCACAGAGCAATGCGGGTTATCTTCGCTGTGGT
CCTGATATTTCTGCTGTGTTGGCTGCCCTACAACCTCGTCCTGCTCGCCGACACTCTGATGCGGACTCAG
GTGATTCAGGAGACATGCGAGCGGCGCAACCACATCGACAGAGCCCTGGACGCTACAGAAATACTTGGCA
TTCTCCATTCTTGTTTGAACCCACTGATATACGCCTTTATAGGACAAAAGTTTAGGCACGGGCTGCTGAA
AATCCTCGCCATCCATGGCCTTATCTCCAAGGATTCCCTCCCCAAGGACTCCCGCCCAAGCTTCGTGGGT
TCATCCTCCGGCCACACCTCCACGACCCT
