>Addgene plasmid #66260 | CXCR2-Tango | addgene partial sequence | sequence record 117164 | CMV-F 5'-CGCAAATGGGCGGTAGGCGTG-3'
CGGGGGCNTAGCGACTCTCTGGCTACTAGAGAACCCACTGCTTACTGGCTTATCGAAATTAATACGACTC
ACTATAGGGAGACCCAAGCTGGCTAGCGTTTAAACTTAAGCTTGGTACCGAGCTCGGATCCACTAGTCCA
GTGTGGTGGAATTCTGCAGATATCCAGCACAGTGGCGGCCGCGCCACCATGAAGACGATCATCGCCCTGA
GCTACATCTTCTGCCTGGTATTCGCCGACTACAAGGACGATGATGACGCCAGCATCGATATGGAGGACTT
CAACATGGAGTCAGACTCCTTCGAAGACTTCTGGAAAGGTGAGGACCTGTCAAACTATTCTTATAGTAGC
ACACTCCCTCCATTTCTTTTGGACGCTGCACCCTGCGAGCCAGAATCCCTGGAGATTAATAAGTACTTTG
TGGTTATCATATACGCACTCGTGTTTTTGCTGTCACTGCTCGGGAACAGCCTTGTCATGCTTGTGATTCT
CTACTCTCGGGTGGGCCGGTCAGTTACCGATGTGTATCTTCTGAACCTGGCACTTGCGGATTTGCTCTTC
GCTCTCACTCTCCCCATCTGGGCAGCCTCCAAGGTTAACGGCTGGATCTTTGGCACCTTCCTTTGCAAGG
TCGTCTCACTGCTGAAAGAAGTGAATTTCTACTCAGGCATTCTGCTGCTTGCCTGCATCAGCGTGGACAG
ATATCTGGCGATCGTGCACGCCACACGGACACTGACTCAAAAGAGGTATCTCGTGAAATTCATATGCCTT
TCCATTTGGGGGCTGTCACTGCTGCTCGCCTTGCCTGTCTTGTTGTTTAGACGGACCGTATATAGCTCCA
ATGTGAGCCCCGCATGCTATGAGGATATGGGCAATAATACAGCCAACTGGCGAATGCTGCTCAGAATCCT
GCCCCAGTCATTCGGATTTATCGTTCCCCTGCTCATTATGCTTTTCTGTTACGGGTTTACTCTGCGGACC
CTTTTCAAAGCTCATATGGGCCAGAAGCACAA
