>Addgene plasmid #66260 | CXCR2-Tango | addgene partial sequence | sequence record 118008 | Tet-R 5'-GGCGAGTTTACGGGTTGTTA-3'
CTCTAATGCGCTGTTATCACTTTACTTTTATCTAATCTTAGCTGGAAGTACAGGTTCTCACCGGTCGATG
AAGTGTCCTTGGCCAGGGAGGAGCTGGCGGTGGTGCAGGACTCATCTTGGGGACCCAGGCTGGGTGGGGT
GCGTCCACCGGTATCGATCAGGGTCGTGGAGGTGTGGCCGGAGGATGAACCCACGAAGCTTGGGCGGGAG
TCCTTGGGGAGGGAATCCTTGGAGATAAGGCCATGGATGGCGAGGATTTTCAGCAGCCCGTGCCTAAACT
TTTGTCCTATAAAGGCGTATATCAGTGGGTTCAAACAAGAATGGAGAATGCCAAGTATTTCTGTAGCGTC
CAGGGCTCTGTCGATGTGGTTGCGCCGCTCGCATGTCTCCTGAATCACCTGAGTCCGCATCAGAGTGTCG
GCGAGCAGGACGAGGTTGTAGGGCAGCCAACACAGCAGAAATATCAGGACCACAGCGAAGATAACCCGCA
TTGCTCTGTGCTTCTGGCCCATATGAGCTTTGAAAAGGGTCCGCAGAGTAAACCCGTAACAGAAAAGCAT
AATGAGCAGGGGAACGATAAATCCGAATGACTGGGGCAGGATTCTGAGCAGCATTCGCCAGTTGGCTGTA
TTATTGCCCATATCCTCATAGCATGCGGGGCTCACATTGGAGCTATATACGGTCCGTCTAAACAACAAGA
CAGGCAAGGCGAGCAGCAGTGACAGCCCCCAAATGGAAAGGCATATGAATTTCACGAGATACCTCTTTTG
AGTCAGTGTCCGTGTGGCGTGCACGATCGCCAGATATCTGTCCACGCTGATGCAGGCAAGCAGCAGAATG
CCTGAGTAGAAATTCACTTCTTTCAGCAGTGAGACGACCTTGCAAAGGAAGGTGCCAAAGATCCAGCCGT
TAACCTTGGAGGCTGCCCAGATGGGGAGAGTGAGAGCGAAGAGCAAATCCGCAAGTGCCAGGTTCAGAA
