LOCUS       Exported 7715 bp ds-DNA circular SYN 05-OCT-2021
DEFINITION  Expression of G protein-coupled receptors for PRESTO-Tango: parallel
            receptorome expression and screening via transcriptional output,
            with transcriptional activation following arrestin translocation.
ACCESSION   .
VERSION     .
KEYWORDS    CXCR2-Tango
SOURCE      synthetic DNA construct
  ORGANISM  synthetic DNA construct
REFERENCE   1 (bases 1 to 7715)
  AUTHORS   Kroeze WK, Sassano MF, Huang XP, Lansu K, McCorvy JD, Giguere PM,
            Sciaky N, Roth BL
  TITLE     PRESTO-Tango as an open-source resource for interrogation of the
            druggable human GPCRome.
  JOURNAL   Nat Struct Mol Biol. 2015 May;22(5):362-9. doi: 10.1038/nsmb.3014.
            Epub 2015 Apr 20.
  PUBMED    25895059
REFERENCE   2 (bases 1 to 7715)
  AUTHORS   .
  TITLE     Direct Submission
  JOURNAL   Exported Oct 5, 2021 from SnapGene Server 1.1.58
            http://www.snapgene.com
FEATURES             Location/Qualifiers
     source          1..7715
                     /organism="synthetic DNA construct"
                     /mol_type="other DNA"
     enhancer        1..380
                     /label=CMV enhancer
                     /note="human cytomegalovirus immediate early enhancer"
     promoter        381..584
                     /label=CMV promoter
                     /note="human cytomegalovirus (CMV) immediate early
                     promoter"
     primer_bind     535..555
                     /label=CMV-F
                     /note="Human CMV immediate early promoter, forward primer"
     primer_bind     629..648
                     /label=T7
                     /note="T7 promoter, forward primer"
     promoter        629..647
                     /label=T7 promoter
                     /note="promoter for bacteriophage T7 RNA polymerase"
     CDS             2039..3040
                     /codon_start=1
                     /product="tetracycline-controlled transactivator,
                     comprising a fusion of the tetracycline repressor TetR with
                     the C-terminal activation domain of herpes simplex virus
                     VP16"
                     /label=tTA
                     /note="In the Tet-Off(R) system, tTA binds to the
                     Tet-responsive element and stimulates transcription only in
                     the absence of tetracycline or doxycycline."
                     /translation="RLDKSKVINSALELLNEVGIEGLTTRKLAQKLGVEQPTLYWHVKN
                     KRALLDALAIEMLDRHHTHFCPLEGESWQDFLRNNAKSFRCALLSHRDGAKVHLGTRPT
                     EKQYETLENQLAFLCQQGFSLENALYALSAVGHFTLGCVLEDQEHQVAKEERETPTTDS
                     MPPLLRQAIELFDHQGAEPAFLFGLELIICGLEKQLKCESGSAYSRARTKNNYGSTIEG
                     LLDLPDDDAPEEAGLAAPRLSFLPAGHTRRLSTAPPTDVSLGDELHLDGEDVAMAHADA
                     LDDFDLDMLGDGDSPGPGFTPHDSAPYGALDMADFEFEQMFTDALGIDEYGG"
     primer_bind     complement(2106..2125)
                     /label=Tet-R
                     /note="Tetracycline resistance gene, reverse primer"
     primer_bind     complement(3072..3089)
                     /label=BGH-rev
                     /note="Bovine growth hormone terminator, reverse primer.
                     Also called BGH reverse"
     polyA_signal    3078..3302
                     /label=bGH poly(A) signal
                     /note="bovine growth hormone polyadenylation signal"
     rep_origin      3348..3776
                     /direction=RIGHT
                     /label=f1 ori
                     /note="f1 bacteriophage origin of replication; arrow
                     indicates direction of (+) strand synthesis"
     primer_bind     complement(3435..3454)
                     /label=F1ori-R
                     /note="F1 origin, reverse primer"
     primer_bind     3645..3666
                     /label=F1ori-F
                     /note="F1 origin, forward primer"
     primer_bind     complement(3785..3805)
                     /label=pBABE 3'
                     /note="SV40 enhancer, reverse primer for pBABE vectors"
     promoter        3790..4119
                     /label=SV40 promoter
                     /note="SV40 enhancer and early promoter"
     rep_origin      3970..4105
                     /label=SV40 ori
                     /note="SV40 origin of replication"
     primer_bind     4032..4051
                     /label=SV40pro-F
                     /note="SV40 promoter/origin, forward primer"
     CDS             4186..4980
                     /codon_start=1
                     /gene="aph(3')-II (or nptII)"
                     /product="aminoglycoside phosphotransferase from Tn5"
                     /label=NeoR/KanR
                     /note="confers resistance to neomycin, kanamycin, and G418
                     (Geneticin(R))"
                     /translation="MIEQDGLHAGSPAAWVERLFGYDWAQQTIGCSDAAVFRLSAQGRP
                     VLFVKTDLSGALNELQDEAARLSWLATTGVPCAAVLDVVTEAGRDWLLLGEVPGQDLLS
                     SHLAPAEKVSIMADAMRRLHTLDPATCPFDHQAKHRIERARTRMEAGLVDQDDLDEEHQ
                     GLAPAELFARLKARMPDGEDLVVTHGDACLPNIMVENGRFSGFIDCGRLGVADRYQDIA
                     LATRDIAEELGGEWADRFLVLYGIAAPDSQRIAFYRLLDEFF"
     primer_bind     complement(4240..4259)
                     /label=Neo-R
                     /note="Neomycin resistance gene, reverse primer"
     primer_bind     4850..4869
                     /label=Neo-F
                     /note="Neomycin resistance gene, forward primer"
     polyA_signal    5154..5275
                     /label=SV40 poly(A) signal
                     /note="SV40 polyadenylation signal"
     primer_bind     complement(5191..5210)
                     /label=SV40pA-R
                     /note="SV40 polyA, reverse primer"
     primer_bind     5245..5264
                     /label=EBV-rev
                     /note="SV40 polyA terminator, reverse primer"
     primer_bind     complement(5324..5340)
                     /label=M13 rev
                     /note="common sequencing primer, one of multiple similar
                     variants"
     primer_bind     complement(5324..5340)
                     /label=M13 Reverse
                     /note="In lacZ gene. Also called M13-rev"
     primer_bind     complement(5337..5359)
                     /label=M13/pUC Reverse
                     /note="In lacZ gene"
     protein_bind    5348..5364
                     /label=lac operator
                     /bound_moiety="lac repressor encoded by lacI"
                     /note="The lac repressor binds to the lac operator to
                     inhibit transcription in E. coli. This inhibition can be
                     relieved by adding lactose or
                     isopropyl-beta-D-thiogalactopyranoside (IPTG)."
     promoter        complement(5372..5402)
                     /label=lac promoter
                     /note="promoter for the E. coli lac operon"
     protein_bind    5417..5438
                     /label=CAP binding site
                     /bound_moiety="E. coli catabolite activator protein"
                     /note="CAP binding activates transcription in the presence
                     of cAMP."
     primer_bind     complement(5555..5572)
                     /label=L4440
                     /note="L4440 vector, forward primer"
     rep_origin      complement(5726..6314)
                     /direction=LEFT
                     /label=ori
                     /note="high-copy-number ColE1/pMB1/pBR322/pUC origin of
                     replication"
     primer_bind     complement(5806..5825)
                     /label=pBR322ori-F
                     /note="pBR322 origin, forward primer"
     CDS             complement(6485..7345)
                     /codon_start=1
                     /gene="bla"
                     /product="beta-lactamase"
                     /label=AmpR
                     /note="confers resistance to ampicillin, carbenicillin, and
                     related antibiotics"
                     /translation="MSIQHFRVALIPFFAAFCLPVFAHPETLVKVKDAEDQLGARVGYI
                     ELDLNSGKILESFRPEERFPMMSTFKVLLCGAVLSRIDAGQEQLGRRIHYSQNDLVEYS
                     PVTEKHLTDGMTVRELCSAAITMSDNTAANLLLTTIGGPKELTAFLHNMGDHVTRLDRW
                     EPELNEAIPNDERDTTMPVAMATTLRKLLTGELLTLASRQQLIDWMEADKVAGPLLRSA
                     LPAGWFIADKSGAGERGSRGIIAALGPDGKPSRIVVIYTTGSQATMDERNRQIAEIGAS
                     LIKHW"
     primer_bind     7108..7127
                     /label=Amp-R
                     /note="Ampicillin resistance gene, reverse primer"
     promoter        complement(7346..7450)
                     /gene="bla"
                     /label=AmpR promoter
     primer_bind     complement(7525..7544)
                     /label=pRS-marker
                     /note="pRS vectors, use to sequence yeast selectable
                     marker"
ORIGIN
        1 gacattgatt attgactagt tattaatagt aatcaattac ggggtcatta gttcatagcc
       61 catatatgga gttccgcgtt acataactta cggtaaatgg cccgcctggc tgaccgccca
      121 acgacccccg cccattgacg tcaataatga cgtatgttcc catagtaacg ccaataggga
      181 ctttccattg acgtcaatgg gtggagtatt tacggtaaac tgcccacttg gcagtacatc
      241 aagtgtatca tatgccaagt acgcccccta ttgacgtcaa tgacggtaaa tggcccgcct
      301 ggcattatgc ccagtacatg accttatggg actttcctac ttggcagtac atctacgtat
      361 tagtcatcgc tattaccatg gtgatgcggt tttggcagta catcaatggg cgtggatagc
      421 ggtttgactc acggggattt ccaagtctcc accccattga cgtcaatggg agtttgtttt
      481 ggcaccaaaa tcaacgggac tttccaaaat gtcgtaacaa ctccgcccca ttgacgcaaa
      541 tgggcggtag gcgtgtacgg tgggaggtct atataagcag agctctctgg ctaactagag
      601 aacccactgc ttactggctt atcgaaatta atacgactca ctatagggag acccaagctg
      661 gctagcgttt aaacttaagc ttggtaccga gctcggatcc actagtccag tgtggtggaa
      721 ttctgcagat atccagcaca gtggcggccg cgccaccatg aagacgatca tcgccctgag
      781 ctacatcttc tgcctggtat tcgccgacta caaggacgat gatgacgcca gcatcgatat
      841 ggaggacttc aacatggagt cagactcctt cgaagacttc tggaaaggtg aggacctgtc
      901 aaactattct tatagtagca cactccctcc atttcttttg gacgctgcac cctgcgagcc
      961 agaatccctg gagattaata agtactttgt ggttatcata tacgcactcg tgtttttgct
     1021 gtcactgctc gggaacagcc ttgtcatgct tgtgattctc tactctcggg tgggccggtc
     1081 agttaccgat gtgtatcttc tgaacctggc acttgcggat ttgctcttcg ctctcactct
     1141 ccccatctgg gcagcctcca aggttaacgg ctggatcttt ggcaccttcc tttgcaaggt
     1201 cgtctcactg ctgaaagaag tgaatttcta ctcaggcatt ctgctgcttg cctgcatcag
     1261 cgtggacaga tatctggcga tcgtgcacgc cacacggaca ctgactcaaa agaggtatct
     1321 cgtgaaattc atatgccttt ccatttgggg gctgtcactg ctgctcgcct tgcctgtctt
     1381 gttgtttaga cggaccgtat atagctccaa tgtgagcccc gcatgctatg aggatatggg
     1441 caataataca gccaactggc gaatgctgct cagaatcctg ccccagtcat tcggatttat
     1501 cgttcccctg ctcattatgc ttttctgtta cgggtttact ctgcggaccc ttttcaaagc
     1561 tcatatgggc cagaagcaca gagcaatgcg ggttatcttc gctgtggtcc tgatatttct
     1621 gctgtgttgg ctgccctaca acctcgtcct gctcgccgac actctgatgc ggactcaggt
     1681 gattcaggag acatgcgagc ggcgcaacca catcgacaga gccctggacg ctacagaaat
     1741 acttggcatt ctccattctt gtttgaaccc actgatatac gcctttatag gacaaaagtt
     1801 taggcacggg ctgctgaaaa tcctcgccat ccatggcctt atctccaagg attccctccc
     1861 caaggactcc cgcccaagct tcgtgggttc atcctccggc cacacctcca cgaccctgat
     1921 cgataccggt ggacgcaccc cacccagcct gggtccccaa gatgagtcct gcaccaccgc
     1981 cagctcctcc ctggccaagg acacttcatc gaccggtgag aacctgtact tccagctaag
     2041 attagataaa agtaaagtga ttaacagcgc attagagctg cttaatgagg tcggaatcga
     2101 aggtttaaca acccgtaaac tcgcccagaa gctaggtgta gagcagccta cattgtattg
     2161 gcatgtaaaa aataagcggg ctttgctcga cgccttagcc attgagatgt tagataggca
     2221 ccatactcac ttttgccctt tagaagggga aagctggcaa gattttttac gtaataacgc
     2281 taaaagtttt agatgtgctt tactaagtca tcgcgatgga gcaaaagtac atttaggtac
     2341 acggcctaca gaaaaacagt atgaaactct cgaaaatcaa ttagcctttt tatgccaaca
     2401 aggtttttca ctagagaatg cattatatgc actcagcgct gtggggcatt ttactttagg
     2461 ttgcgtattg gaagatcaag agcatcaagt cgctaaagaa gaaagggaaa cacctactac
     2521 tgatagtatg ccgccattat tacgacaagc tatcgaatta tttgatcacc aaggtgcaga
     2581 gccagccttc ttattcggcc ttgaattgat catatgcgga ttagaaaaac aacttaaatg
     2641 tgaaagtggg tccgcgtaca gccgcgcgcg tacgaaaaac aattacgggt ctaccatcga
     2701 gggcctgctc gatctcccgg acgacgacgc ccccgaagag gcggggctgg cggctccgcg
     2761 cctgtccttt ctccccgcgg gacacacgcg cagactgtcg acggcccccc cgaccgatgt
     2821 cagcctgggg gacgagctcc acttagacgg cgaggacgtg gcgatggcgc atgccgacgc
     2881 gctagacgat ttcgatctgg acatgttggg ggacggggat tccccgggtc cgggatttac
     2941 cccccacgac tccgccccct acggcgctct ggatatggcc gacttcgagt ttgagcagat
     3001 gtttaccgat gcccttggaa ttgacgagta cggtgggtag tctagagggc ccgtttaaac
     3061 ccgctgatca gcctcgactg tgccttctag ttgccagcca tctgttgttt gcccctcccc
     3121 cgtgccttcc ttgaccctgg aaggtgccac tcccactgtc ctttcctaat aaaatgagga
     3181 aattgcatcg cattgtctga gtaggtgtca ttctattctg gggggtgggg tggggcagga
     3241 cagcaagggg gaggattggg aagacaatag caggcatgct ggggatgcgg tgggctctat
     3301 ggcttctgag gcggaaagaa ccagctgggg ctctaggggg tatccccnnn nnnnnnnnnn
     3361 nnnnnnnnnn nnnnnnnnnn nnnnnnnnnn nnnnnnnnnn nnnnnnnnnn nnnnnnnnnn
     3421 nnnnnnnnnn nnnnnnnnnn nnnnnnnnnn nnnnnnnnnn nnnnnnnnnn ncnnnnnnnn
     3481 nnnnnnnnnn nnnnnnnnnn nnnnnnnnnn nnnnnnnnnn nnnnnnnnnn nnnnnnnnnn
     3541 nnnnnnnnnn nnnnnnnnnn nnnannnnnn nnnnnnnnnn nnnnnnnnnn nnnnnnnnnn
     3601 nnnnnnnnnn nnncctttga cgttggagtc cacgttcttt aatagtggac tcttgttcca
     3661 aactggaaca acactcaacc ctatctcggt ctattctttt gatttataag ggattttgcc
     3721 gatttcggcc tattggttaa aaaatgagct gatttaacaa aaatttaacg cgaattaatt
     3781 ctgtggaatg tgtgtcagtt agggtgtgga aagtccccag gctccccagc aggcagaagt
     3841 atgcaaagca tgcatctcaa ttagtcagca accaggtgtg gaaagtcccc aggctcccca
     3901 gcaggcagaa gtatgcaaag catgcatctc aattagtcag caaccatagt cccgccccta
     3961 actccgccca tcccgcccct aactccgccc agttccgccc attctccgcc ccatggctga
     4021 ctaatttttt ttatttatgc agaggccgag gccgcctctg cctctgagct attccagaag
     4081 tagtgaggag gcttttttgg aggcctaggc ttttgcaaaa agctcccggg agcttgtata
     4141 tccattttcg gatctgatca agagacagga tgaggatcgt ttcgcatgat tgaacaagat
     4201 ggattgcacg caggttctcc ggccgcttgg gtggagaggc tattcggcta tgactgggca
     4261 caacagacaa tcggctgctc tgatgccgcc gtgttccggc tgtcagcgca ggggcgcccg
     4321 gttctttttg tcaagaccga cctgtccggt gccctgaatg aactgcagga cgaggcagcg
     4381 cggctatcgt ggctggccac gacgggcgtt ccttgcgcag ctgtgctcga cgttgtcact
     4441 gaagcgggaa gggactggct gctattgggc gaagtgccgg ggcaggatct cctgtcatct
     4501 caccttgctc ctgccgagaa agtatccatc atggctgatg caatgcggcg gctgcatacg
     4561 cttgatccgg ctacctgccc attcgaccac caagcgaaac atcgcatcga gcgagcacgt
     4621 actcggatgg aagccggtct tgtcgatcag gatgatctgg acgaagagca tcaggggctc
     4681 gcgccagccg aactgttcgc caggctcaag gcgcgcatgc ccgacggcga ggatctcgtc
     4741 gtgacccatg gcgatgcctg cttgccgaat atcatggtgg aaaatggccg cttttctgga
     4801 ttcatcgact gtggccggct gggtgtggcg gaccgctatc aggacatagc gttggctacc
     4861 cgtgatattg ctgaagagct tggcggcgaa tgggctgacc gcttcctcgt gctttacggt
     4921 atcgccgctc ccgattcgca gcgcatcgcc ttctatcgcc ttcttgacga gttcttctga
     4981 gcgggactct ggggttcgaa atgaccgacc aagcgacgcc caacctgcca tcacgagatt
     5041 tcgattccac cgccgccttc tatgaaaggt tgggcttcgg aatcgttttc cgggacgccg
     5101 gctggatgat cctccagcgc ggggatctca tgctggagtt cttcgcccac cccaacttgt
     5161 ttattgcagc ttataatggt tacaaataaa gcaatagcat cacaaatttc acaaataaag
     5221 catttttttc actgcattct agttgtggtt tgtccaaact catcaatgta tcttatcatg
     5281 tctgtatacc gtcgacctct agctagagct tggcgtaatc atggtcatag ctgtttcctg
     5341 tgtgaaattg ttatccgctc acaattccac acaacatacg agccggaagc ataaagtgta
     5401 aagcctgggg tgcctaatga gtgagctaac tcacattaat tgcgttgcgc tcactgcccg
     5461 ctttccagtc gggaaacctg tcgtgccagc tgcattaatg aatcggccaa cgcgcgggga
     5521 gaggcggttt gcgtattggg cgctcttccg cttcctcgct cactgactcg ctgcgctcgg
     5581 tcgttcggct gcggcgagcg gtatcagctc actcaaaggc ggtaatacgg ttatccacag
     5641 aatcagggga taacgcagga aagaacatgt gagcaaaagg ccagcaaaag gccaggaacc
     5701 gtaaaaaggc cgcgttgctg gcgtttttcc ataggctccg cccccctgac gagcatcaca
     5761 aaaatcgacg ctcaagtcag aggtggcgaa acccgacagg actataaaga taccaggcgt
     5821 ttccccctgg aagctccctc gtgcgctctc ctgttccgac cctgccgctt accggatacc
     5881 tgtccgcctt tctcccttcg ggaagcgtgg cgctttctca tagctcacgc tgtaggtatc
     5941 tcagttcggt gtaggtcgtt cgctccaagc tgggctgtgt gcacgaaccc cccgttcagc
     6001 ccgaccgctg cgccttatcc ggtaactatc gtcttgagtc caacccggta agacacgact
     6061 tatcgccact ggcagcagcc actggtaaca ggattagcag agcgaggtat gtaggcggtg
     6121 ctacagagtt cttgaagtgg tggcctaact acggctacac tagaagaaca gtatttggta
     6181 tctgcgctct gctgaagcca gttaccttcg gaaaaagagt tggtagctct tgatccggca
     6241 aacaaaccac cgctggtagc ggtggttttt ttgtttgcaa gcagcagatt acgcgcagaa
     6301 aaaaaggatc tcaagaagat cctttgatct tttctacggg gtctgacgct cagtggaacg
     6361 aaaactcacg ttaagggatt ttggtcatga gattatcaaa aaggatcttc acctagatcc
     6421 ttttaaatta aaaatgaagt tttaaatcaa tctaaagtat atatgagtaa acttggtctg
     6481 acagttacca atgcttaatc agtgaggcac ctatctcagc gatctgtcta tttcgttcat
     6541 ccatagttgc ctgactcccc gtcgtgtaga taactacgat acgggagggc ttaccatctg
     6601 gccccagtgc tgcaatgata ccgcgagacc cacgctcacc ggctccagat ttatcagcaa
     6661 taaaccagcc agccggaagg gccgagcgca gaagtggtcc tgcaacttta tccgcctcca
     6721 tccagtctat taattgttgc cgggaagcta gagtaagtag ttcgccagtt aatagtttgc
     6781 gcaacgttgt tgccattgct acaggcatcg tggtgtcacg ctcgtcgttt ggtatggctt
     6841 cattcagctc cggttcccaa cgatcaaggc gagttacatg atcccccatg ttgtgcaaaa
     6901 aagcggttag ctccttcggt cctccgatcg ttgtcagaag taagttggcc gcagtgttat
     6961 cactcatggt tatggcagca ctgcataatt ctcttactgt catgccatcc gtaagatgct
     7021 tttctgtgac tggtgagtac tcaaccaagt cattctgaga atagtgtatg cggcgaccga
     7081 gttgctcttg cccggcgtca atacgggata ataccgcgcc acatagcaga actttaaaag
     7141 tgctcatcat tggaaaacgt tcttcggggc gaaaactctc aaggatctta ccgctgttga
     7201 gatccagttc gatgtaaccc actcgtgcac ccaactgatc ttcagcatct tttactttca
     7261 ccagcgtttc tgggtgagca aaaacaggaa ggcaaaatgc cgcaaaaaag ggaataaggg
     7321 cgacacggaa atgttgaata ctcatactct tcctttttca atattattga agcatttatc
     7381 agggttattg tctcatgagc ggatacatat ttgaatgtat ttagaaaaat aaacaaatag
     7441 gggttccgcg cacatttccc cgaaaagtgc cacctgacgt cgacggatcg ggagatctcc
     7501 cgatccccta tggtgcactc tcagtacaat ctgctctgat gccgcatagt taagccagta
     7561 tctgctccct gcttgtgtgt tggaggtcgc tgagtagtgc gcgagcaaaa tttaagctac
     7621 aacaaggcaa ggcttgaccg acaattgcat gaagaatctg cttagggtta ggcgttttgc
     7681 gctgcttcgc gatgtacggg ccagatatac gcgtt
//
